Addgene plasmid #232903: pRS313_MSN5-LY00018
Purpose: Plasmid carrying MSN5 from LY00018 (YJM975) with its native promoter and terminator.
Depositing lab: Jolanda Van Leeuwen. Depositing organization: University of Massachusetts, Worcester. Publication: The modifiers that cause changes in gene essentiality. Batte A, Bosch-Guiteras N, Pons C, Ota M, Lopes M, Sharma S, Tellini N, Paltenghi C, Conti M, Kan KT, Ho UL, Wiederkehr M, Barraud J, Ashe M, Aloy P, Liti G, Chabes A, Parts L, van Leeuwen J. Cell Syst. 2026 Mar 2:101515. doi: 10.1016/j.cels.2025.101515. PubMed 41775267.
Backbone
  Vector backbone: pRS313
  Backbone manufacturer: Sikorski and Hieter, 1989, Genetics
  Backbone size w/o insert (bp): 4967
  Vector type: Yeast Expression
  Selectable markers: HIS3
Growth in bacteria
  Bacterial resistance: Ampicillin, 100 μg/mL
  Growth temperature: 37°C
  Growth strain: DH5alpha
  Copy number: High Copy
Gene/Insert
  Gene/Insert name: MSN5 (alt name: YDR335W)
  Species: S. cerevisiae (budding yeast)
  Insert size (bp): 4653
  Mutation: G1563A
  Entrez Gene: MSN5 (a.k.a. YDR335W, KAP142, STE21)
  Cloning method: Other
Terms and licenses: Academic/Nonprofit Terms; Industry Terms: Not Available to Industry
How to cite: pRS313_MSN5-LY00018 was a gift from Jolanda Van Leeuwen (Addgene plasmid # 232903 ; http://n2t.net/addgene:232903 ; RRID:Addgene_232903)
