[The description below was written by a language model from this plasmid's Addgene catalogue record and pLannotate feature annotations shown in this document.]
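Description:
pRS313_MSN5-LY00018 is a yeast centromeric shuttle plasmid built on the pRS313 backbone and carrying the Saccharomyces cerevisiae MSN5 gene (YDR335W, also known as KAP142 or STE21) cloned from the natural isolate LY00018 (YJM975). In yeast it is maintained through a CEN6 centromere fused to an autonomously replicating sequence, which gives stable, low-copy inheritance. It is selected by the HIS3 auxotrophic marker, expressed from its own promoter, in histidine-auxotrophic hosts. In E. coli it replicates from a high-copy ColE1/pUC-type origin and is selected through the AmpR β-lactamase gene. An f1 origin from the pBluescript-derived part of the backbone is also present.

The insert of about 4.65 kb sits in the pBluescript-type multiple cloning site, interrupting the lacZα fragment, and is flanked by T7 and T3 promoters alongside the lac promoter/operator elements. The annotated MSN5 coding sequence spans roughly 3.7 kb. Several hundred base pairs of unannotated sequence lie upstream and a shorter stretch lies downstream, consistent with the stated design in which MSN5 is driven by its native promoter and followed by its native terminator rather than by a heterologous expression cassette. The record lists a G1563A change, presumably the difference between this strain's allele and the reference sequence, although its consequence is not stated. No epitope tags or reporters are annotated.

Expressing the allele at near-endogenous levels from a single-copy-like plasmid suits complementation and allele-comparison experiments. The associated study concerns genetic modifiers that change gene essentiality across yeast backgrounds, so the plasmid was likely used to test this natural MSN5 variant in that context.
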