Features (pLannotate 1.2.2; 21 found; start..end, strand, type, name):
    137..186     +  misc_feature   bom (fragment): basis of mobility region from pBR322
    187..267     -  CDS            MRM1 (fragment): MRM1_YEAST - Also known as PET56 From Saccharomyces cerevisiae (strain ATCC 204508 / S288c) (Baker's yeast).
    317..504     +  promoter       HIS3 promoter: S. cerevisiae HIS3
    505..1167    +  CDS            HIS3: imidazoleglycerol-phosphate dehydratase, required for histidine biosynthesis; S. cerevisiae HIS3; yeast auxotrophic marker
   1375..1426    +  misc_feature   bom (fragment): basis of mobility region from pBR322
   1454..1882    -  rep_origin     f1 ori (sequence partly withheld): f1 bacteriophage origin of replication; arrow indicates direction of (+) strand synthesis
   1886..2043    -  CDS            lacZα (fragment): LacZα fragment of β-galactosidase; lacZ fragment
   2046..2064    +  promoter       T7 promoter: promoter for bacteriophage T7 RNA polymerase
   2073..2108    +  misc_feature   MCS (fragment): pBluescript multiple cloning site
   2668..6339    +  CDS            MSN5: MSN5_YEAST - Experimental evidence at protein level: Swiss-Prot protein existence level 1. From Saccharomyces cerevisiae (strain ATCC 204508 / S288c) (Baker's yeast).
   6489..6547    +  misc_feature   MCS (fragment): pBluescript multiple cloning site
   6559..6577    -  promoter       T3 promoter: promoter for bacteriophage T3 RNA polymerase
   6622..6638    -  protein_bind   lac operator: The lac repressor binds to the lac operator to inhibit transcription in E. coli. This inhibition can be relieved by adding lactose or isopropyl-β-D-thiogalactopyranoside (IPTG). lac repressor encoded by lacI
   6646..6676    -  promoter       lac promoter: promoter for the E. coli lac operon
   6691..6712    -  protein_bind   CAP binding site: CAP binding activates transcription in the presence of cAMP. E. coli catabolite activator protein
   6725..6817    -  CDS            lacI (fragment): lac repressor; lacI; The lac repressor binds to the lac operator to inhibit transcription in E. coli. This inhibition can be relieved by adding lactose or isopropyl-β-D-thiogalactopyranoside (IPTG).
   7000..7588    -  rep_origin     ori: high-copy-number ColE1/pMB1/pBR322/pUC origin of replication
   7759..8619    -  CDS            AmpR: β-lactamase; bla; confers resistance to ampicillin, carbenicillin, and related antibiotics
   8620..8724    -  promoter       AmpR promoter: bla
   8754..9257    -  misc_feature   CEN/ARS: S. cerevisiae CEN6 centromere fused to an autonomously replicating sequence
   9332..35      +  CDS            rop (fragment) (across the origin): Rop protein, which maintains plasmids at low copy number; rop
>Addgene plasmid #232903 | pRS313_MSN5-LY00018 | addgene full sequence | sequence record 462290 | Addgene NGS Result
TCGCGCGTTTCGGTGATGACGGTGAAAACCTCTGACACATGCAGCTCCCGGAGACGGTCACAGCTTGTCT
GTAAGCGGATGCCGGGAGCAGACAAGCCCGTCAGGGCGCGTCAGCGGGTGTTGGCGGGTGTCGGGGCTGG
CTTAACTATGCGGCATCAGAGCAGATTGTACTGAGAGTGCACCATAAATTCCCGTTTTAAGAGCTTGGTG
AGCGCTAGGAGTCACTGCCAGGTATCGTTTGAACACGGCATTAGTCAGGGAAGTCATAACACAGTCCTTT
CCCGCAATTTTCTTTTTCTATTACTCTTGGCCTCCTCTAGTACACTCTATATTTTTTTATGCCTCGGTAA
TGATTTTCATTTTTTTTTTTCCACCTAGCGGATGACTCTTTTTTTTTCTTAGCGATTGGCATTATCACAT
AATGAATTATACATTATATAAAGTAATGTGATTTCTTCGAAGAATATACTAAAAAATGAGCAGGCAAGAT
AAACGAAGGCAAAGATGACAGAGCAGAAAGCCCTAGTAAAGCGTATTACAAATGAAACCAAGATTCAGAT
TGCGATCTCTTTAAAGGGTGGTCCCCTAGCGATAGAGCACTCGATCTTCCCAGAAAAAGAGGCAGAAGCA
GTAGCAGAACAGGCCACACAATCGCAAGTGATTAACGTCCACACAGGTATAGGGTTTCTGGACCATATGA
TACATGCTCTGGCCAAGCATTCCGGCTGGTCGCTAATCGTTGAGTGCATTGGTGACTTACACATAGACGA
CCATCACACCACTGAAGACTGCGGGATTGCTCTCGGTCAAGCTTTTAAAGAGGCCCTAGGGGCCGTGCGT
GGAGTAAAAAGGTTTGGATCAGGATTTGCGCCTTTGGATGAGGCACTTTCCAGAGCGGTGGTAGATCTTT
CGAACAGGCCGTACGCAGTTGTCGAACTTGGTTTGCAAAGGGAGAAAGTAGGAGATCTCTCTTGCGAGAT
GATCCCGCATTTTCTTGAAAGCTTTGCAGAGGCTAGCAGAATTACCCTCCACGTTGATTGTCTGCGAGGC
AAGAATGATCATCACCGTAGTGAGAGTGCGTTCAAGGCTCTTGCGGTTGCCATAAGAGAAGCCACCTCGC
CCAATGGTACCAACGATGTTCCCTCCACCAAAGGTGTTCTTATGTAGTGACACCGATTATTTAAAGCTGC
AGCATACGATATATATACATGTGTATATATGTATACCTATGAATGTCAGTAAGTATGTATACGAACAGTA
TGATACTGAAGATGACAAGGTAATGCATCATTCTATACGTGTCATTCTGAACGAGGCGCGCTTTCCTTTT
TTCTTTTTGCTTTTTCTTTTTTTTTCTCTTGAACTCGACGGATCTATGCGGTGTGAAATACCGCACAGAT
GCGTAAGGAGAAAATACCGCATCAGGAAATTGTAAGCGTTAATATTTTGTTAAAATTCGCGTTAAATTTT
TGTTAAATCAGCTCATTTTTTAACCAATAGGCCGAAATCGGCAAAATCCCTTATAAATCAAAAGAATAGA
CCGAGATAGGGT
[37 nt withheld, positions 1553-1589]
AAAGAACGTGGACTCCAACGTCAAAGG
[49 nt withheld, positions 1617-1665]
T
[91 nt withheld, positions 1667-1757]
G
[124 nt withheld, positions 1759-1882]
CCATTCGCCATTCAGGCTGCGCAACTGTTGGGAAGGGCGATCGGTGCGGGCCTCTTCGCTATTACGCCAG
CTGGCGAAAGGGGGATGTGCTGCAAGGCGATTAAGTTGGGTAACGCCAGGGTTTTCCCAGTCACGACGTT
GTAAAACGACGGCCAGTGAATTGTAATACGACTCACTATAGGGCGAATTGGAGCTCCACCGCGGTGGCGG
CCGCTCTAGAACTAGTCGCCTCTTGGTTTTTATGGTAATGTACTCACCATGGCATTGTTCCTTGGTCACC
AATTTCTATTTACCGGGTGATGGCGGCGCGCCACAGCGGAGGGGCATTGCCACATTGCTGCGCGATCAAG
GTTGGTTTTTCCAAAGAGACTTCAAGAGTACTAAGCTTTTGATGTAGTAATATTTGTCAAAGAGTTTTAA
GAGCAAGATTCCATTGAACAGAGGTGCTGGAGTGACGAGCGTGTGTGTTTTTAGCCTATCTTTGTTGAGC
CTGTAGAAGAGCCGTTCTTTTAAGTACACCCTGATTAGATCCCCCTATTTGTTGCAACCGTTCAAGTTTT
GTAGATCGGAAGAAGAGCAAAACAGAAAAATAAACAAGGCGAGAACGTAAGGTGTCATTGCATTAGCCAT
TAAAAACCATATTCACTCTTTACATTCGTGTAGCAATTGTTACTGTGATAAACTATTGAAATTATTTATA
GTATATTTTGTTTTCTTCCTTTTAATCACTTTTTGAATTTTTAGAATCTGAAATTTTTTTTCTAACGTTG
ATTGGAAGAAAAGTAATGGATTCCACAGGCGCTTCTCAGATTGTTAGCGCACTAGATGTTATTTACTCCC
CCAAGTCTAACAATTCTCAACGGCAAGAAGCTCAGAAATTTTTAGATGAAGTGAAATTATGCTCAGAATC
GCCCTTTTGGGGCTACGAAATTGCATTGCAAAACCCCACTAATTCTATATTGAAATACTTTGGACTAGGA
TTACTAGACCATGCAGTGAAGAAAAACTGGAATGATTATGACGAGGGGAAAAGAGTGGCCCTGAGAAAAT
GGGTCATGGAACTTAATTTTGGGGTGCAAGATTATGATACCAGATATATTAAGGAAAAATTAGCCACTTT
ATGGGTAGAGGTGGCAAAAAGAACATGGGGTGAGGCTCTTAAGCAGACAAACCCTACGGAAGAACAGTTA
CTCACATCTTGGGTGGACATGGACAATAACCTTTTCGAACTTTGGAACATAAATCAATCGTCAAGAGAAC
TAGCATTAATAATTTTCAGAATCCTTTTTGAAGATGTTTTCTTGTTGGACGACCTAATTGTTTTGAAAAG
GATGACGGTTATTCAACCCTTATGTGTAATGATTGTTTGCCCTATTGAAGTTTTCGCAATAAAATACAAA
TTCAGTGATAAATGGACCAAATTTAAAGCTAATGAAGAGGGCTGGTTTTCTGTTTGGATTCCAGAGTTGA
ATAATGCATTACAACAGAATAATTCTGAATACATCATAAGGCTTTTAGAAACTCTGAAGACGTGTTTAAA
CTGGCCATTAACAGAGGTCATTGTAAGAAATGACGTGTTATCCTCCTTATTGACTTGTTTATCCAGCAAT
ATCCCAAGGGCGCAGTCAATGGCATTAGACTCGATACATATTCTGTTGACCCGTCCCTATAGTAATGAAA
GCCATTACCAAATGACCATAGATCGAGTTTTTGATAATATGGACTTATTAGATAGCGTTTATGAAAGCTT
GTTGTTTGATCCTACAGATGATATAGATGAAACGAAATATCCTATAATTAAAAAGTTCGTGGATATGATC
AGTTGTCTCTATGTTTGTGTCCCAAAGATTAAGGAGACAAATGGCCAAATTCAAAAATATTTTAAGCTTG
TATTAAAGACAACTTATAACCCAAGCTTAATCGTTAGCGGATTAACATTAGACCTATGGTGTACCTGTCT
TCGAAACGATGAATACTTACCCAAGCTGGAGAAATATGTCATTCCTGATCTACTACAGTTTGCCGCGGAT
GCTTTAGTCTATTATGAACAGATTGATGGTCATATTTCCAAAAAATTTGCGGAGATTGATTTTCAATCCA
AGTCCGAATTTCAAACATTTTGTTCCACTTATAGGAAAAGAATAAGAGACATCATTAGGTTGATTTCTTG
CGTCGAATTAGACCTTACTTATGATTGGTTGAACAACAGATTAAACAATTATTTCAGCTCTCCATTTGGT
CAGCAGGTCTTAAGTTCCACATTTTTGGACCATAAATTAGAGCCTTATTTAGGTGCCCTCTCCCAATACA
TGATTGTTGAATGTTTCATCAATGGTTGTATAAGATAGAAGATCTGGTATCCAACAGGAGATGATTATGA
CGAAAAACTAGATTCCATATTACAAAAACTGGAAATTTTGTCAAACCAGTTAATTGCATTAAATTTAAGA
GAACCATTGTTATTGAAGAAACAAATCCAAAATTTTGCACTTTTTTTGACAATGTTAAAAGATAATGTGC
TTTTCACACTTTTAGAAAAAATCATAACAAGCGCCACGATGGACTATCCAGAAATTAATTTGGAAGAGAG
AGGCGCTGAATCAGACGCAGTTAGAGATTTGAGATATGCTTGTGGTATCGAGTTGAATAGGATGGCTTTA
TTAATGCCCGAATCTCTGAAAAAAATATACCCAGACCTTGAAAGTGTCATTGCCAGAATCATGCCCAACT
TATCTTACCATGAAAAAATTTCCTTCAAATCCTTCTTATTGATCATTGTATTGAAGTCTTCATTAGATAT
GAAAGAGGAAAGATTTGCGGCTATTGTGGATCCAGAACTTTTAGCCTGGTCTGATAAAACAACAGTTGTT
GGTCTTTCTGATTTGCATTGGTTTATGGAACGCTTAGGTATTGTTCAGATCGCAGAATATTTCCAGAGGC
GTGATATCGACGAAAATAGTGACCTTTTATCAATTCCAATTGATGATGAGGGTAAAGAGCTGAAGTCGGA
ATTGACCAAACGTTGGCAAAGCTTGTTTCCTGTTCGTGCAACAAGAATGTTCATTCATTATTCAATGCAA
AGTATAAAGACAGATGAAGAATTCAAAATGCTACAAGATCTGTGGAGACCTAGGATTGTCCCAATATTAC
CTTACATCACGAGACTACTGTACCAATTGCAATCCTACCACGATCCAGATAATTGGAAAGGATTACCTAC
GGTTGTGCAATCCTTCGTCAAGTATTCCACTATTGAAAGATTTTGGGAGGCCGGAGCTTCAAATAAATCA
AAGGATGAGTTTATTGATGAACATATGAAAGCGATGCAAACCTTACGAGACTTCGCCGACTCCGTAGGAC
ACATCATTAGGTATACAAGGGAATACACTCTACTTGTTTTAAGTGCCATATCATCACTTGGTAGTGTTTT
TTACCTTTTGGACGAATCGCCCGACCTACTACTGAACTCTATTGCCATATTTAAGCCAGGTAGCAATGAG
ATAAGCCCTGGAGTTTCAACACATGGATGGAAACACATAATGAATATAGCCATTCGTCCTATATTAAAAG
GTTGTCCAAAAGATTGTCTGGGGAAATTCATGCCCGCATTTTTGCCTAAATTATTTGAAATCCTGGACCT
GCTGCTATGTCAGAAATGGTCCTCGCATATGAATGATATGGACATGAACCCAGTTCCAACTGACGATGAT
CAAATGACTGAAGAAATTTTGGAAGAGAATTTGTTGAGACAACTAACCACAGTTGTTGTTAGAATAGTAA
TTGATTGTGTTGGTCAAGGCAATGCCAATCCAAACAGTGCTAAAAGCAGGCTAAATAACCATCAAATGGA
GATGAGAAAAATTATATTTAATGATTTAAACACCCTTGCTCCATTTTTGAAACTTTTGAACCATTTAATT
TCCTTCAAGGATACAAAATGTTCATTTAACTCCATCCTAGTAATGAAATGCTGCTTAACCTCAGTCCTTA
ATCAAAACAACACGGTGGATGAATATTTCACATTTGAAGTGATGAAAAATCTGTTGCTAAATGTGCTGTG
TAATAGTGCGTTTAAGGATTCTTTCCATGAGGCACTATATGTTTTCACTGTGATTTTTTTGACTCTGTGC
AAAGAATATCCCTCTGCTAGAGCGTTCCTTTTTGAGATATCTAATGGTTATCATATTGATGAGTTATACA
GAAATTTAAGGAGCGTGGACGAATACAAAACACAAAGGGCACTCATGATTGATTTTATAGATTGGGTTAA
ATCCACCAGTGGGAAAGAAGATGGTAATGTGGACCATGCAGGCGATGAGAGAAAAAGACAAGAGAAAAGG
GAAGCTATCCTCAAGAAGGCAAATGAGAGATTAATTAAGAAGAATAAAGAAAACGGAGACATGCTGGATG
ATCCGAACATTGAAGACGGTGCTGTGGGTAATCTCTTTGATGACAACTGATAATAAGGTGCCATATATAC
GTAGATGTGTAGATGAAATTAGAGAAAGCAAATAGACATCTGAATCGTGCTAAAAATTGTAATTATTGTG
AAAAAAAAAATTCTGTATTCGCAATTTTTTTAATGAAAGTCGGCAGCCGGTAAATATGCAGGAATTCGAT
ATCAAGCTTATCGATACCGTCGACCTCGAGGGGGGGCCCGGTACCAGCTTTTGTTCCCTTTAGTGAGGGT
TAATTTCGAGCTTGGCGTAATCATGGTCATAGCTGTTTCCTGTGTGAAATTGTTATCCGCTCACAATTCC
ACACAACATACGAGCCGGAAGCATAAAGTGTAAAGCCTGGGGTGCCTAATGAGTGAGCTAACTCACATTA
ATTGCGTTGCGCTCACTGCCCGCTTTCCAGTCGGGAAACCTGTCGTGCCAGCTGCATTAATGAATCGGCC
AACGCGCGGGGAGAGGCGGTTTGCGTATTGGGCGCTCTTCCGCTTCCTCGCTCACTGACTCGCTGCGCTC
GGTCGTTCGGCTGCGGCGAGCGGTATCAGCTCACTCAAAGGCGGTAATACGGTTATCCACAGAATCAGGG
GATAACGCAGGAAAGAACATGTGAGCAAAAGGCCAGCAAAAGGCCAGGAACCGTAAAAAGGCCGCGTTGC
TGGCGTTTTTCCATAGGCTCCGCCCCCCTGACGAGCATCACAAAAATCGACGCTCAAGTCAGAGGTGGCG
AAACCCGACAGGACTATAAAGATACCAGGCGTTTCCCCCTGGAAGCTCCCTCGTGCGCTCTCCTGTTCCG
ACCCTGCCGCTTACCGGATACCTGTCCGCCTTTCTCCCTTCGGGAAGCGTGGCGCTTTCTCATAGCTCAC
GCTGTAGGTATCTCAGTTCGGTGTAGGTCGTTCGCTCCAAGCTGGGCTGTGTGCACGAACCCCCCGTTCA
GCCCGACCGCTGCGCCTTATCCGGTAACTATCGTCTTGAGTCCAACCCGGTAAGACACGACTTATCGCCA
CTGGCAGCAGCCACTGGTAACAGGATTAGCAGAGCGAGGTATGTAGGCGGTGCTACAGAGTTCTTGAAGT
GGTGGCCTAACTACGGCTACACTAGAAGAACAGTATTTGGTATCTGCGCTCTGCTGAAGCCAGTTACCTT
CGGAAAAAGAGTTGGTAGCTCTTGATCCGGCAAACAAACCACCGCTGGTAGCGGTGGTTTTTTTGTTTGC
AAGCAGCAGATTACGCGCAGAAAAAAAGGATCTCAAGAAGATCCTTTGATCTTTTCTACGGGGTCTGACG
CTCAGTGGAACGAAAACTCACGTTAAGGGATTTTGGTCATGAGATTATCAAAAAGGATCTTCACCTAGAT
CCTTTTAAATTAAAAATGAAGTTTTAAATCAATCTAAAGTATATATGAGTAAACTTGGTCTGACAGTTAC
CAATGCTTAATCAGTGAGGCACCTATCTCAGCGATCTGTCTATTTCGTTCATCCATAGTTGCCTGACTCC
CCGTCGTGTAGATAACTACGATACGGGAGGGCTTACCATCTGGCCCCAGTGCTGCAATGATACCGCGAGA
CCCACGCTCACCGGCTCCAGATTTATCAGCAATAAACCAGCCAGCCGGAAGGGCCGAGCGCAGAAGTGGT
CCTGCAACTTTATCCGCCTCCATCCAGTCTATTAATTGTTGCCGGGAAGCTAGAGTAAGTAGTTCGCCAG
TTAATAGTTTGCGCAACGTTGTTGCCATTGCTACAGGCATCGTGGTGTCACGCTCGTCGTTTGGTATGGC
TTCATTCAGCTCCGGTTCCCAACGATCAAGGCGAGTTACATGATCCCCCATGTTGTGCAAAAAAGCGGTT
AGCTCCTTCGGTCCTCCGATCGTTGTCAGAAGTAAGTTGGCCGCAGTGTTATCACTCATGGTTATGGCAG
CACTGCATAATTCTCTTACTGTCATGCCATCCGTAAGATGCTTTTCTGTGACTGGTGAGTACTCAACCAA
GTCATTCTGAGAATAGTGTATGCGGCGACCGAGTTGCTCTTGCCCGGCGTCAATACGGGATAATACCGCG
CCACATAGCAGAACTTTAAAAGTGCTCATCATTGGAAAACGTTCTTCGGGGCGAAAACTCTCAAGGATCT
TACCGCTGTTGAGATCCAGTTCGATGTAACCCACTCGTGCACCCAACTGATCTTCAGCATCTTTTACTTT
CACCAGCGTTTCTGGGTGAGCAAAAACAGGAAGGCAAAATGCCGCAAAAAAGGGAATAAGGGCGACACGG
AAATGTTGAATACTCATACTCTTCCTTTTTCAATATTATTGAAGCATTTATCAGGGTTATTGTCTCATGA
GCGGATACATATTTGAATGTATTTAGAAAAATAAACAAATAGGGGTTCCGCGCACATTTCCCCGAAAAGT
GCCACCTGACGGATCGCTTGCCTGTAACTTACACGCGCCTCGTATCTTTTAATGATGGAATAATTTGGGA
ATTTACTCTGTGTTTATTTATTTTTATGTTTTGTATTTGGATTTTAGAAAGTAAATAAAGAAGGTAGAAG
AGTTACGGAATGAAGAAAAAAAAATAAACAAAGGTTTAAAAAATTTCAACAAAAAGCGTACTTTACATAT
ATATTTATTAGACAAGAAAAGCAGATTAAATAGATATACATTCGATTAACGATAAGTAAAATGTAAAATC
ACAGGATTTTCGTGTGTGGTCTTCTACACAGACAAGATGAAACAATTCGGCATTAATACCTGAGAGCAGG
AAGAGCAAGATAAAAGGTAGTATTTGTTGGCGATCCCCCTAGAGTCTTTTACATCTTCGGAAAACAAAAA
CTATTTTTTCTTTAATTTCTTTTTTTACTTTCTATTTTTAATTTATATATTTATATTAAAAAATTTAAAT
TATAATTATTTTTATAGCACGTGATGAAAAGGACCCTAAGAAACCATTATTATCATGACATTAACCTATA
AAAATAGGCGTATCACGAGGCCCTTTCGTC
